>Addgene plasmid #158207 | pW17 | depositor full sequence | sequence record 307459 | pW17 sequence 15720 bps
CGCAAAAAAGGGAATAAGGGCGACACGGAAATGTTGAATACTCATACTCTTCCTTTTTCAATCCATCACA
CTGGCGGCCGCTCGAGCATGCATCTAGTAACGGCCGCCAGTGTGCTGGAATTCTGCAGATCCGGTCTAAC
AAAGAAAAACACATTTTTTTGTGAAAATTCGTTTTTATTATTCAACATAGTTCCCTTCAAGAGCGATACA
ACGATTATAACGACCTTCCAATTTTTTGATACCATTTTGGTAGTACTCCTTCGGTTTTGCCTCAAAATAG
GCCTCAGTTTCGGCGATCACCTCTTCATTGCAGCCAAATTTTTTCCCTGCGAGCATCCTTTTGAGGTCTG
AGAACAAGAAAAAGTCGCTGGGGGCCAGATCTGGAGAATACGGCGGGTGGGGAAGCAATTCGAAGCCCAA
TTCATGAATTTTTGCCATCGTTCTCAATGACTTGTGGCACGGTGCGTTGTCTTGGTGGAACAACACTTTT
TTCTTCTTCATGTGGGGCCGTTTTGCCGCGATTTCGACCTTCAAACGCTCCAATAACGCCATATAATAGT
CACTGTTGATGGTTTTTCCCTTCTCAAGATAATCGATAAAAATTATTCCATGCGCATCCCAAAAAACAGA
GGCCATTACTTTGCCAGCGGACTTTTGAGTCTTTCCACGCTTCGGAGACGGTTCACCGGTCGCTGTCCAC
TCAGCCGACTGTCGATTGGACTCAGGAGTGTAGTGATGGAGCCATGTTTCATCCATTGTCACATATCGAC
GGAAAAACTCGGGTGTATTACGAGTTAACAGCTGCAAACACCGCTCAGAATCATCAACACGTTGTTGTTT
TTGGTCAAATGTGAGCTCGCGCGGCACCCATTTTGCACAGAGCTTCCGCATATCCAAATATTGATGAATG
ATATGACCAACACGTTCCTTTGATATCTTTAAGGCCTCTGCTATCTCGATCAACTTCATTTTACGGTCAT
TCAAAATCATTTTGTGGATTTTTTTGATGTTTTCGTCGGTAACCACCTCTTTCGGGCGTCCACTGCGTTC
ACCGTCCTCCGTGCTCATTTCACCACGCTTGAATTTTGCATACCAATCAATTATTGTTGATTTCCCTGGG
GCAGAGTCCGGAAACTCATTATCAAGCCAAGTTTTTGCTTCCACTGTATTTTTTCCCTTCAGAAAACAGT
ATTTTATCAAAACACGAAATTCCTTTTTTTCCATATGTGTTTCCTGTGTGAAATTGTTATCCGCTCACAA
TTCCACACAACATACGAGCCGGAAGCATAAAGTGTAAAGCCTGGGGTGCCTAATGAGTGAGCTAACTCAC
ATTAATTGCGTTGCGCTCACCCGCTGCATAACCCTGCTTCGGGGTCATTATAGCGATTTTTTCGGTATAT
CCATCCTTTTTCGCACGATATACAGGATTTTGCCAAAGGGTTCGTGTAGACTTTCCTTGGTGTATCCAAC
GGCGTCAGCCGGGCAGGATAGGTGAAGTAGGCCCACCCGCGAGCGGGTGTTCCTTCTTCACTGTCCCTTA
TTCGCACCTGGCGGTGCTCAACGGGAATCCTGCTCTGCGAGGCTGGCCGATAAGCTCTAAGAAACCATTA
TTATCATGACATTAACCTATAAAAATAGGCGTATCACGAGGCCCTTTCGTCTTCAAGAATTAATTCACTG
GCCGTCGTTTTACAACGTCGTGACTGGGAAAACCCTGGCGTTACCCAACACATAACAGGTTGGCTGATAA
GTCCCCGGTCTGGCCGGCCCATTGCATCCTGCAGGGCGTAATGCTCTGCCAGTGTCGCGAACCCCAGAGT
CGTCGACACGCGCAGACCAAAACGATCTCAAGAAGATCATCTTATTAATCAGATAAAATATTTCTAGGCA
CCAATAACTGCCTTAAAAAAATTACGCCCCGCCCTGCCACTCATCGCAGTACTGTTGATACCGGGAAGTC
CTGGGCCAACTTTTGGCGAAAATGAGACGTTGAATAACTTCGTATAGTACACATTATACGAAGTTATTCG
GCACGTAAGAGGTTCCAACTTTCACCCGGGCCGCTCAGAAGAACTCGTCAAGAAGGCGATAGAAGGCGAT
GCGCTGCGAATCGGGAGCGGCGATACCGTAAAGCACGAGGAAGCGGTCAGCCCATTCGCCGCCAAGCTCT
TCAGCAATATCACGGGTAGCCAACGCTATGTCCTGATAGCGGTCCGCCACACCCAGCCGGCCACAGTCGA
TGAATCCAGAAAAGCGGCCATTTTCCACCATGATATTCGGCAAGCAGGCATCGCCATGGGTCACGACGAG
ATCCTCGCCGTCGGGCATCCGCGCCTTGAGCCTGGCGAACAGTTCGGCTGGCGCGAGCCCCTGATGCTCT
TCGTCCAGATCATCCTGATCGACAAGACCGGCTTCCATCCGAGTACGTGCTCGCTCGATGCGATGTTTCG
CTTGGTGGTCGAATGGGCAGGTAGCCGGATCAAGCGTATGCAGCCGCCGCATTGCATCAGCCATGATGGA
TACTTTCTCGGCAGGAGCAAGGTGAGATGACAGGAGATCCTGCCCCGGCACTTCGCCCAATAGCAGCCAG
TCCCTTCCCGCTTCAGTGACAACGTCGAGCACAGCTGCGCAAGGAACGCCCGTCGTGGCCAGCCACGATA
GCCGCGCTGCCTCGTCTTGGAGTTCATTCAGGGCACCGGACAGGTCGGTCTTGACAAAAAGAACCGGGCG
CCCCTGCGCTGACAGCCGGAACACGGCGGCATCAGAGCAGCCGATTGTCTGTTGTGCCCAGTCATAGCCG
AATAGCCTCTCCACCCAAGCGGCCGGAGAACCTGTGTGCAATCCATCTTGTTCAATCATGCGAAACGATC
CTCATCCTGTCTCTTGATCAGATCTTGATCCCCTGCGCCATCAGATCCTTGGCGGCAAGAAAGCCATCCA
GTTTACTTTGCAGGGCTTCCCAACCTTACCAGAGGGCGCCCCAGCTGGCAATTCCGGTTCGCTTGCTGTC
CATAAAACCGCCCAGTCTAGCTATCGCCATGTAAGCCCACTGCAAGCTACCTGCTTTCTCTTTGCGCTTG
CGTTTTCCCTTGTCCAGATAGCCCAGTAGCTGACATTCATCCGGGGTCAGCACCGTTTCTGCGGACTGGC
TTTCTACGTGTTCCGCTTCCTTTAGCAGCCCTTGCGCCCTGAGTGCTTGCGGCAGCGTGAACTAGTTAAG
GTTCAGCAGTTCCTGCCCTCTGATTTTCCAGTCTGACCACTTCGGATTATCCCGTGACAGGTCATTCAGA
CTGGCTAATGCACCCAGTAAGGCAGCGGTATCATCAACAGGCTTACCCGTCTTACTGTCTCGAGTTTTGT
TCAAAAAAAAGCCCGCTCATTAGGCGGGCTGGGCTAATCGCCATCTTCCAGCAGGCGCACCATTGCCCCT
GTTTCACTATCCAGGTTACGGATATAGTTCATGACAATATTTACATTGGTCCAGCCACCAGCTTGCATGA
TCTCCGGTATTGAAACTCCAGCGCGGGCCATATCTCGCGCGGCTCCGACACGGGCACTGTGTCCAGACCA
GGCCAGGTATCTCTGACCAGAGTCATCCTTAGCGCCGTAAATCAATCGATGAGTTGCTTCAAAAATCCCT
TCCAGGGCGCGAGTTGATAGCTGGCTGGTGGCAGATGGCGCGGCAACACCATTTTTTCTGACCCGGCAAA
ACAGGTAGTTATTCGGATCATCAGCTACACCAGAGACGGAAATCCATCGCTCGACCAGTTTAGTTACCCC
CAGGCTAAGTGCCTTCTCTACACCTGCGGTGCTAACCAGCGTTTTCGTTCTGCCAATATGGATTAACATT
CTCCCACCGTCAGTACGTGAGATATCTTTAACCCTGATCCTGGCAATTTCGGCTATACGTAACAGGGTGT
TATAAGCAATCCCCAGAAATGCCAGATTACGTATATCCTGGCAGCGATCGCTATTTTCCATGAGTGAACG
AACCTGGTCGAAATCAGTGCGTTCGAACGCTAGAGCCTGTTTTGCACGTTCACCGGCATCAACGTTTTCT
TTTCGGATCCGCCGCATAACCAGTGAAACAGCATTGCTGTCACTTGGTCGTGGCAGCCCGGACCGACGAT
GAAGCATGTTTAGCTGGCCCAAATGTTGCTGGATAGTTTTTACTGCCAGACCGCGCGCCTGAAGATATAG
AAGATAATCGCGAACATCTTCAGGTTCTGCGGGAAACCATTTCCGGTTATTCAACTTGCACCATGCCGCC
CACGACCGGCAAACGGACAGAAGCATTTTCCAGGTATGCTCAGAAAACGCCTGGCGATCCCTGAACATGT
CCATCAGGTTCTTGCGAACCTCATCACTCGTTGCATCGACCGGTAATGCAGGCAAATTTTGGTGTACGGT
CAGTAAATTGGACATTTTTGCCTCCTAAAATAAAAAGTTTAAATTAAATCCATAATGAGTTTGATGATTT
CAATAATAGTTTTAATGACCTCCGAAATTAGTTTAATATGCTTTAATTTTTCTTTTTCAAAATATCTCTT
CAAAAAATATTACCCAATACTTAATAATAAATAGATTATAACACAAAATTCTTTTAAAAAAGTAGTTTAT
TTTGTTATCATTCGGTACCGGGCCCCCCCTCGAGGTCGACGGTATCGATAAGCTTGATATCGAATTCCTG
CAGCCCGGGGGATCCACTAGTTCTAGAGCGGCCGCCACCGCGGTGGAGCTCACTCAAAGGCGGTAATACG
GTTATCATAACTTCGTATAATGTATGCTATACGAAGTTATCCTTTGCACTGGATTGCGAGGCTTTGCACG
ATGCGTCCGGCGTAGAGGATCCAGATCCCGGACACCATCGAATGGCGCAAAACCTTTCGCGGTATGGCAT
GATAGCGCCCGGAAGAGAGTCAATTCAGGGTGGTGAATGTGAAACCAGTAACGTTATACGATGTCGCAGA
GTATGCCGGTGTCTCTTATCAGACCGTTTCCCGCGTGGTGAACCAGGCCAGCCACGTTTCTGCGAAAACG
CGGGAAAAAGTGGAAGCGGCGATGGCGGAGCTGAATTACATTCCCAACCGCGTGGCACAACAACTGGCGG
GCAAACAGTCGTTGCTGATTGGCGTTGCCACCTCCAGTCTGGCCCTGCACGCGCCGTCGCAAATTGTCGC
GGCGATTAAATCTCGCGCCGATCAACTGGGTGCCAGCGTGGTGGTGTCGATGGTAGAACGAAGCGGCGTC
GAAGCCTGTAAAGCGGCGGTGCACAATCTTCTCGCGCAACGCGTCAGTGGGCTGATCATTAACTATCCGC
TGGATGACCAGGATGCCATTGCTGTGGAAGCTGCCTGCACTAATGTTCCGGCGTTATTTCTTGATGTCTC
TGACCAGACACCCATCAACAGTATTATTTTCTCCCATGAAGACGGTACGCGACTGGGCGTGGAGCATCTG
GTCGCATTGGGTCACCAGCAAATCGCGCTGTTAGCGGGCCCATTAAGTTCTGTCTCGGCGCGTCTGCGTC
TGGCTGGCTGGCATAAATATCTCACTCGCAATCAAATTCAGCCGATAGCGGAACGGGAAGGCGACTGGAG
TGCCATGTCCGGTTTTCAACAAACCATGCAAATGCTGAATGAGGGCATCGTTCCCACTGCGATGCTGGTT
GCCAACGATCAGATGGCGCTGGGCGCAATGCGCGCCATTACCGAGTCCGGGCTGCGCGTTGGTGCGGATA
TCTCGGTAGTGGGATACGACGATACCGAAGACAGCTCATGTTATATCCCGCCGTTAACCACCATCAAACA
GGATTTTCGCCTGCTGGGGCAAACCAGCGTGGACCGCTTGCTGCAACTCTCTCAGGGCCAGGCGGTGAAG
GGCAATCAGCTGTTGCCCGTCTCACTGGTGAAAAGAAAAACCACCCTGGCGCCCAATACGCAAACCGCCT
CTCCCCGCGCGTTGGCCGATTCATTAATGCAGCTGGCACGACAGGTTTCCCGACTGGAAAGCGGGCAGTG
AGCGCAACGCAATTAATGTAAGTTAGCTCACTCATTAGGCACCCCAGGCTTTACACTTTATGCTTCCGGC
TCGTATAATGTGTGGAATTGTGAGCGGATAACAATTTCACACAGGAAACAGCTATGACCATGATTACGGA
TTCACTGGCCGTCGTTTTACAACGTCGTGACTGGGAAAACCCTGGCGTTACCCAACTTAATCGCCTTGCA
GCACATCCCCCTTTCGCCAGCTGGCGTAATAGCGAAGAGGCCCGCACCGATCGCCCTTCCCAACAGTTGC
GCAGCCTGAATGGCGAATGGCGCTTTGCCTGGTTTCCGGCACCAGAAGCGGTGCCGGAAAGCTGGCTGGA
GTGCGATCTTCCTGAGGCCGATACTGTCGTCGTCCCCTCAAACTGGCAGATGCACGGTTACGATGCGCCC
ATCTACACCAACGTGACCTATCCCATTACGGTCAATCCGCCGTTTGTTCCCACGGAGAATCCGACGGGTT
GTTACTCGCTCACATTTAATGTTGATGAAAGCTGGCTACAGGAAGGCCAGACGCGAATTATTTTTGATGG
CGTCGGGATCTGATCCGGATTTACTAACTGGAAGAGGCACTAAATGAACACGATTAACATCGCTAAGAAC
GACTTCTCTGACATCGAACTGGCTGCTATCCCGTTCAACACTCTGGCTGACCATTACGGTGAGCGTTTAG
CTCGCGAACAGTTGGCCCTTGAGCATGAGTCTTACGAGATGGGTGAAGCACGCTTCCGCAAGATGTTTGA
GCGTCAACTTAAAGCTGGTGAGGTTGCGGATAACGCTGCCGCCAAGCCTCTCATCACTACCCTACTCCCT
AAGATGATTGCACGCATCAACGACTGGTTTGAGGAAGTGAAAGCTAAGCGCGGCAAGCGCCCGACAGCCT
TCCAGTTCCTGCAAGAAATCAAGCCGGAAGCCGTAGCGTACATCACCATTAAGACCACTCTGGCTTGCCT
AACCAGTGCTGACAATACAACCGTTCAGGCTGTAGCAAGCGCAATCGGTCGGGCCATTGAGGACGAGGCT
CGCTTCGGTCGTATCCGTGACCTTGAAGCTAAGCACTTCAAGAAAAACGTTGAGGAACAACTCAACAAGC
GCGTAGGGCACGTCTACAAGAAAGCATTTATGCAAGTTGTCGAGGCTGACATGCTCTCTAAGGGTCTACT
CGGTGGCGAGGCGTGGTCTTCGTGGCATAAGGAAGACTCTATTCATGTAGGAGTACGCTGCATCGAGATG
CTCATTGAGTCAACCGGAATGGTTAGCTTACACCGCCAAAATGCTGGCGTAGTAGGTCAAGACTCTGAGA
CTATCGAACTCGCACCTGAATACGCTGAGGCTATCGCAACCCGTGCAGGTGCGCTGGCTGGCATCTCTCC
GATGTTCCAACCTTGCGTAGTTCCTCCTAAGCCGTGGACTGGCATTACTGGTGGTGGCTATTGGGCTAAC
GGTCGTCGTCCTCTGGCGCTGGTGCGTACTCACAGTAAGAAAGCACTGATGCGCTACGAAGACGTTTACA
TGCCTGAGGTGTACAAAGCGATTAACATTGCGCAAAACACCGCATGGAAAATCAACAAGAAAGTCCTAGC
GGTCGCCAACGTAATCACCAAGTGGAAGCATTGTCCGGTCGAGGACATCCCTGCGATTGAGCGTGAAGAA
CTCCCGATGAAACCGGAAGACATCGACATGAATCCTGAGGCTCTCACCGCGTGGAAACGTGCTGCCGCTG
CTGTGTACCGCAAGGACAAGGCTCGCAAGTCTCGCCGTATCAGCCTTGAGTTCATGCTTGAGCAAGCCAA
TAAGTTTGCTAACCATAAGGCCATCTGGTTCCCTTACAACATGGACTGGCGCGGTCGTGTTTACGCTGTG
TCAATGTTCAACCCGCAAGGTAACGATATGACCAAAGGACTGCTTACGCTGGCGAAAGGTAAACCAATCG
GTAAGGAAGGTTACTACTGGCTGAAAATCCACGGTGCAAACTGTGCGGGTGTCGATAAGGTTCCGTTCCC
AGAGCGCATCAAGTTCATTGAGGAAAACCACGAGAACATCATGGCTTGCGCTAAGTCTCCACTGGAGAAC
ACTTGGTGGGCTGAGCAAGATTCTCCGTTCTGCTTCCTTGCGTTCTGCTTTGAGTACGCTGGGGTACAGC
ACCACGGCCTGAGCTATAACTGCTCCCTTCCGCTGGCGTTTGACGGGTCTTGCTCTGGCATCCAGCACTT
CTCCGCGATGCTCCGAGATGAGGTAGGTGGTCGCGCGGTTAACTTGCTTCCTAGTGAAACCGTTCAGGAC
ATCTACGGGATTGTTGCTAAGAAAGTCAACGAGATTCTACAAGCAGACGCAATCAATGGGACCGATAACG
AAGTAGTTACCGTGACCGATGAGAACACTGGTGAAATCTCTGAGAAAGTCAAGCTGGGCACTAAGGCACT
GGCTGGTCAATGGCTGGCTTACGGTGTTACTCGCAGTGTGACTAAGCGTTCAGTCATGACGCTGGCTTAC
GGGTCCAAAGAGTTCGGCTTCCGTCAACAAGTGCTGGAAGATACCATTCAGCCAGCTATTGATTCCGGCA
AGGGTCTGATGTTCACTCAGCCGAATCAGGCTGCTGGATACATGGCTAAGCTGATTTGGGAATCTGTGAG
CGTGACGGTGGTAGCTGCGGTTGAAGCAATGAACTGGCTTAAGTCTGCTGCTAAGCTGCTGGCTGCTGAG
GTCAAAGATAAGAAGACTGGAGAGATTCTTCGCAAGCGTTGCGCTGTGCATTGGGTAACTCCTGATGGTT
TCCCTGTGTGGCAGGAATACAAGAAGCCTATTCAGACGCGCTTGAACCTGATGTTCCTCGGTCAGTTCCG
CTTACAGCCTACCATTAACACCAACAAAGATAGCGAGATTGATGCACACAAACAGGAGTCTGGTATCGCT
CCTAACTTTGTACACAGCCAAGACGGTAGCCACCTTCGTAAGACTGTAGTGTGGGCACACGAGAAGTACG
GAATCGAATCTTTTGCACTGATTCACGACTCCTTCGGTACCATTCCGGCTGACGCTGCGAACCTGTTCAA
AGCAGTGCGCGAAACTATGGTTGACACATATGAGTCTTGTGATGTACTGGCTGATTTCTACGACCAGTTC
GCTGACCAGTTGCACGAGTCTCAATTGGACAAAATGCCAGCACTTCCGGCTAAAGGTAACTTGAACCTCC
GTGACATCTTAGAGTCGGACTTCGCGTTCGCGTAACGCCAAATCAATACGACTCCGGATCCACAGGACGG
GTGTGGTCGCGACCGAGATAGGGTTGAGTGTTGTTCCAGTTTGAGATCTGGGAATCATTTGAAGGTTGGT
ACTATATAAAAATAATATGCATTTAATACTAGCGACGCCATCTATGTGTCAGACCGGGGACTTATCAGCC
AACCTGTTAGCAGAACTTTAAAAGTGCTCATCATTGGAAAACGTTCTTCGGGGCGAAAACTCTCAAGGAT
CTTACCGCTGTTGAGATCCAGTTCGATGTAACCCACTCGTGCACCCAACTGATCTTCAGCATCTTTTACT
TTCACCAGCGTTTCTGGGTGAGCAAAAACAGGAAGGCAAAATGCACAGGGACACCAGGATTTATTTATTC
TGCGAAGTGATCTTCCGTCACAGGTATTTATTCGCGATAAGCTCATGGAGCGGCGTAACCGTCGCACAGG
AAGGACAGAGAAAGCGCGGATCTGGGAAGTGACGGACAGAACGGTCAGGACCTGGATTGGGGAGGCGGTT
GCCGCCGCTGCTGCTGACGGTGTGACGTTCTCTGTTCCGGTCACACCACATACGTTCCGCCATTCCTATG
CGATGCACATGCTGTATGCCGGTATACCGCTGAAAGTTCTGCAAAGCCTGATGGGACATAAGTCCATCAG
TTCAACGGAAGTCTACACGAAGGTTTTTGCGCTGGATGTGGCTGCCCGGCACCGGGTGCAGTTTGCGATG
CCGGAGTCTGATGCGGTTGCGATGCTGAAACAATTATCCTGAGAATAAATGCCTTGGCCTTTATATGGAA
ATGTGGAACTGAGTGGATATGCTGTTTTTGTCTGTTAAACAGAGAAGCTGGCTGTTATCCACTGAGAAGC
GAACGAAACAGTCGGGAAAATCTCCCATTATCGTAGAGATCCGCATTATTAATCTCAGGAGCCTGTGTAG
CGTTTATAGGAAGTAGTGTTCTGTCATGATGCCTGCAAGCGGTAACGAAAACGATTTGAATATGCCTTCA
GGAACAATAGAAATCTTCGTGCGGTGTTACGTTGAAGTGGAGCGGATTATGTCAGCAATGGACAGAACAA
CCTAATGAACACAGAACCATGATGTGGTCTGTCCTTTTACAGCCAGTAGTGCTCGCCGCAGTCGAGCGAC
AGGGCGAAGCCCTCGGCTGGTTGCCCTCGCCGCTGGGCTGGCGGCCGTCTATGGCCCTGCAAACGCGCCA
GAAACGCCGTCGAAGCCGTGTGCGAGACACCGCGGCCGGCCGCCGGCGTTGTGGATACCTCGCGGAAAAC
TTGGCCCTCACTGACAGATGAGGGGCGGACGTTGACACTTGAGGGGCCGACTCACCCGGCGCGGCGTTGA
CAGATGAGGGGCAGGCTCGATTTCGGCCGGCGACGTGGAGCTGGCCAGCCTCGCAAATCGGCGAAAACGC
CTGATTTTACGCGAGTTTCCCACAGATGATGTGGACAAGCCTGGGGATAAGTGCCCTGCGGTATTGACAC
TTGAGGGGCGCGACTACTGACAGATGAGGGGCGCGATCCTTGACACTTGAGGGGCAGAGTGCTGACAGAT
GAGGGGCGCACCTATTGACATTTGAGGGGCTGTCCACAGGCAGAAAATCCAGCATTTGCAAGGGTTTCCG
CCCGTTTTTCGGCCACCGCTAACCTGTCTTTTAACCTGCTTTTAAACCAATATTTATAAACCTTGTTTTT
AACCAGGGCTGCGCCCTGTGCGCGTGACCGCGCACGCCGAAGGGGGGTGCCCCCCCTTCTCGAACCCTCC
CGGTCGAGTGAGCGAGGAAGCACCAGGGAACAGCACTTATATATTCTGCTTACACACGATGCCTGAAAAA
ACTTCCCTTGGGGTTATCCACTTATCCACGGGGATATTTTTATAATTATTTTTTTTATAGTTTTTAGATC
TTCTTTTTTAGAGCGCCTTGTAGGCCTTTATCCATGCTGGTTCTAGAGAAGGTGTTGTGACAAATTGCCC
TTTCAGTGTGACAAATCACCCTCAAATGACAGTCCTGTCTGTGACAAATTGCCCTTAACCCTGTGACAAA
TTGCCCTCAGAAGAAGCTGTTTTTTCACAAAGTTATCCCTGCTTATTGACTCTTTTTTATTTAGTGTGAC
AATCTAAAAACTTGTCACACTTCACATGGATCTGTCATGGCGGAAACAGCGGTTATCAATCACAAGAAAC
GTAAAAATAGCCCGCGAATCGTCCAGTCAAACGACCTCACTGAGGCGGCATATAGTCTCTCCCGGGATCA
AAAACGTATGCTGTATCTGTTCGTTGACCAGATCAGAAAATCTGATGGCACCCTACAGGAACATGACGGT
ATCTGCGAGATCCATGTTGCTAAATATGCTGAAATATTCGGATTGACCTCTGCGGAAGCCAGTAAGGATA
TACGGCAGGCATTGAAGAGTTTCGCGGGGAAGGAAGTGGTTTTTTATCGCCCTGAAGAGGATGCCGGCGA
TGAAAAAGGCTATGAATCTTTTCCTTGGTTTATCAAACGTGCGCACAGTCCATCCAGAGGGCTTTACAGT
GTACATATCAACCCATATCTCATTCCCTTCTTTATCGGGTTACAGAACCGGTTTACGCAGTTTCGGCTTA
GTGAAACAAAAGAAATCACCAATCCGTATGCCATGCGTTTATACGAATCCCTGTGTCAGTATCGTAAGCC
GGATGGCTCAGGCATCGTCTCTCTGAAAATCGACTGGATCATAGAGCGTTACCAGCTGCCTCAAAGTTAC
CAGCGTATGCCTGACTTCCGCCGCCGCTTCCTGCAGGTCTGTGTTAATGAGATCAACAGCAGAACTCCAA
TGCGCCTCTCATACATTGAGAAAAAGAAAGGCCGCCAGACGACTCATATCGTATTTTCCTTCCGCGATAT
CACTTCCATGACGACAGGATAGTCTGAGGGTTATCTGTCACAGATTTGAGGGTGGTTCGTCACATTTGTT
CTGACCTACTGAGGGTAATTTGTCACAGTTTTGCTGTTTCCTTCAGCCTGCATGGATTTTCTCATACTTT
TTGAACTGTAATTTTTAAGGAAGCCAAATTTGAGGGCAGTTTGTCACAGTTGATTTCCTTCTCTTTCCCT
TCGTCATGTGACTTGATATCGGGGGTTAGTTCGTCATCATTGATGAGGGTTGATTATCACAGTTTATTAC
TCTGAATTGGCTATCCGCGTGTGTACCTCTACCTGGAGTTTTTCCCACGGTGGATATTTCTTCTTGCGCT
GAGCGTAAGAGCTATCTGACAGAACAGTTCTTCTTTGCTTCCTCGCCAGTTCGCTCGCTATGCTCGGTTA
CACGGCTGCGGCGAGCGCTAGTGATAATAAGTGACTGAGGTATGTGCTCTTCTTATCTCCTTTTGTAGTG
TTGCTCTTATTTTAAACAACTTTGCGGTTTTTTGATGACTTTGCGATTTTGTTGTTGCTTTGCAGTAAAT
TGCAAGATTTAATAAAAAAACGCAAAGCAATGATTAAAGGATGTTCAGAATGAAACTCATGGAAACACTT
AACCAGTGCATAAACGCTGGTCATGAAATGACGAAGGCTATCGCCATTGCACAGTTTAATGATGACAGCC
CGGAAGCGAGGAAAATAACCCGGCGCTGGAGAATAGGTGAAGCAGCGGATTTAGTTGGGGTTTCTTCTCA
GGCTATCAGAGATGCCGAGAAAGCAGGGCGACTACCGCACCCGGATATGGAAATTCGAGGACGGGTTGAG
CAACGTGTTGGTTATACAATTGAACAAACTAATCATATGCGTGATGTGTTTGGTACGCGATTGCGACGTG
CTGAAGACGTATTTCCACCGGTGATCGGGGTTGCTGCCCATAAAGGTGGCGTTTACAAAACCTCAGTTTC
TGTTCATCTTGCTCAGGATCTGGCTCTGAAGGGGCTACGTGTTTTGCTCGTGGAAGGTAACGACCCCCAG
GGAACAGCCTCAATGTATCACGGATGGGTACCAGATCTTCATATTCATGCAGAAGACACTCTCCTGCCTT
TCTATCTTGGGGAAAAGGACGATGTCACTTATGCAATAAAGCCCACTTGCTGGCCGGGGCTTGACATTAT
TCCTTCCTGTCTGGCTCTGCACCGTATTGAAACTGAGTTAATGGGCAAATTTGATGAAGGTAAACTGCCC
ACCGATCCACACCTGATGCTCCGACTGGCCATTGAAACTGTTGCTCATGACTATGATGTCATAGTTATTG
ACAGCGCGCCTAACCTGGGTATCGGCACGATTAATGTCGTATGTGCTGCTGATGTGCTGATTGTTCCCAC
GCCTGCTGAGTTGTTTGACTACACCTCCGCACTGCAGTTTTTCGATATGCTTCGTGATCTGCTCAAGAAC
GTTGATCTTAAAGGGTTCGAGCCTGATGTACGTATTTTGCTTACCAAATACAGCAATAGTAATGGCTCTC
AGTCCCCGTGGATGGAGGAGCAAATTCGGGATGCCTGGGGAAGCATGGTTCTAAAAAATGTTGTACGTGA
AACGGATGAAGTTGGTAAAGGTCAGATCCGGATGAGAACTGTTTTTGAACAGGCCATTGATCAACGCTCT
TCAACTGGTGCCTGGAGAAATGCTCTTTCTATTTGGGAACCTGTCTGCAATGAAATTTTCGATCGTCTGA
TTAAACCACGCTGGGAGATTAGATAATGAAGCGTGCGCCTGTTATTCCAAAACATACGCTCAATACTCAA
CCGGTTGAAGATACTTCGTTATCGACACCAGCTGCCCCGATGGTGGATTCGTTAATTGCGCGCGTAGGAG
TAATGGCTCGCGGTAATGCCATTACTTTGCCTGTATGTGGTCGGGATGTGAAGTTTACTCTTGAAGTGCT
CCGGGGTGATAGTGTTGAGAAGACCTCTCGGGTATGGTCAGGTAATGAACGTGACCAGGAGCTGCTTACT
GAGGACGCACTGGATGATCTCATCCCTTCTTTTCTACTGACTGGTCAACAGACACCGGCGTTCGGTCGAA
GAGTATCTGGTGTCATAGAAATTGCCGATGGGAGTCGCCGTCGTAAAGCTGCTGCACTTACCGAAAGTGA
TTATCGTGTTCTGGTTGGCGAGCTGGATGATGAGCAGATGGCTGCATTATCCAGATTGGGTAACGATTAT
CGCCCAACAAGTGCTTATGAACGTGGTCAGCGTTATGCAAGCCGATTGCAGAATGAATTTGCTGGAAATA
TTTCTGCGCTGGCTGATGCGGAAAATATTTCACGTAAGATTATTACCCGCTGTATCAACACCGCCAAATT
GCCTAAATCAGTTGTTGCTCTTTTTTCTCACCCCGGTGAACTATCTGCCCGGTCAGGTGATGCACTTCAA
AAAGCCTTTACAGATAAAGAGGAATTACTTAAGCAGCAGGCATCTAACCTTCATGAGCAGAAAAAAGCTG
GGGTGATATTTGAAGCTGAAGAAGTTATCACTCTTTTAACTTCTGTGCTTAAAACGTCATCTGCATCAAG
AACTAGTTTAAGCTCACGACATCAGTTTGCTCCTGGAGCGACAGTATTGTATAAGGGCGATAAAATGGTG
CTTAACCTGGACAGGTCTCGTGTTCCAACTGAGTGTATAGAGAAAATTGAGGCCATTCTTAAGGAACTTG
AAAAGCCAGCACCCTGATGCGACCACGTTTTAGTCTACGTTTATCTGTCTTTACTTAATGTCCTTTGTTA
CAGGCCAGAAAGCATAACTGGCCTGAATATTCTCTCTGGGCCCACTGTTCCACTTGTATCGTCGGTCTGA
TAATCAGACTGGGACCATGGTCCCACTCGTATCGTCGGTCTGATTATTAGTCTGGGACCACGGTCCCACT
CGTATCGTCGGTCTGATTATTAGTCTGGGACCACGGTCCCACTCGTATCGTCGGTCTGATAATCAGACTG
GGACCACGGTCCCACTCGTATCGTCGGTCTGATTATTAGTCTGGGACCATGGTCCCACTCGTATCGTCGG
TCTGATTATTAGTCTGGGACCACGGTCCCACTCGTATCGTCGGTCTGATTATTAGTCTGGAACCACGGTC
CCACTCGTATCGTCGGTCTGATTATTAGTCTGGGACCACGGTCCCACTCGTATCGTCGGTCTGATTATTA
GTCTGGGACCACGATCCCACTCGTGTTGTCGGTCTGATTATCGGTCTGGGACCACGGTCCCACTTGTATT
GTCGATCAGACTATCAGCGTGAGACTACGATTCCATCAATGCCTGTCAAGGGCAAGTATTGACATGTCGT
CGTAACCTGTAGAACGGAGTAACCTCGGTGTGCGGTTGTATGCCTGCTGTGGATTGCTGCTGTGTCCTGC
TTATCCACAACATTTTGCGCACGGTTATGTGGACAAAATACCTGGTTACCCAGGCCGTGCCGGCACGTTA
ACCGGGCTGCATCCGATGCAAGTGTGTCGCTGTCGACGAG
Features (pLannotate 1.2.2; 33 found; start..end, strand, type, name):
      1..45      -  CDS            AmpR (fragment): β-lactamase; bla; confers resistance to ampicillin, carbenicillin, and related antibiotics
   1242..1264    -  protein_bind   lac operator (fragment): The lac repressor binds to the lac operator to inhibit transcription in E. coli. This inhibition can be relieved by adding lactose or isopropyl-β-D-thiogalactopyranoside (IPTG). lac repressor encoded by lacI
   1268..1298    -  promoter       lac promoter: promoter for the E. coli lac operon
   1313..1334    -  protein_bind   CAP binding site: CAP binding activates transcription in the presence of cAMP. E. coli catabolite activator protein
   1481..1589    +  oriT           oriT: incP origin of transfer
   1673..1729    +  CDS            lacZα (fragment): LacZα fragment of β-galactosidase; lacZ fragment
   1828..1851    -  rep_origin     p15A ori (fragment): Plasmids containing the medium-copy-number p15A origin of replication can be propagated in E. coli cells that contain a second plasmid with the ColE1 origin.
   1912..1947    -  CDS            CmR (fragment): chloramphenicol acetyltransferase; cat; confers resistance to chloramphenicol
   1994..2027    +  protein_bind   lox5171: Cre-mediated recombination occurs in the 8-bp core sequence (GTACACAT). lox5171 sites are compatible with each other, but incompatible with loxP or loxN sites (Lee and Saito, 1988). Cre recombinase
   2028..2056    +  promoter       cat promoter (fragment): promoter of the E. coli cat gene encoding chloramphenicol acetyltransferase
   2065..2859    -  CDS            NeoR/KanR: aminoglycoside phosphotransferase from Tn5; aph(3')-II (or nptII); confers resistance to neomycin, kanamycin, and G418 (Geneticin®)
   2891..3211    -  CDS            tnpA (fragment): TN5P_ECOLX - Also known as tnp. Experimental evidence at protein level: Swiss-Prot protein existence level 1. Mediates transposition of transposon Tn5 by a 'cut and paste' mechanism. First, the monomeric transposase binds the 19 bp inverted DNA repeats flanking the transposon. Then, dimerization of the DNA- bound transposase creates a synaptic DNA complex. After nicking of the first DNA strand, excision of the transposon proceeds through a series of intermediates. The transposase then mediates the insertion of the transposon at a new site by strand transfer. The activity of the wild- type tran
   3394..4425    -  CDS            Cre: site-specific recombinase Cre is a site-specific recombinase from bacteriophage P1. Recombination occurs at loxP sequences.
   4634..4741    -  misc_feature   MCS: pBluescript multiple cloning site
   4767..4800    -  protein_bind   loxP: Cre-mediated recombination occurs in the 8-bp core sequence (GCATACAT). Cre recombinase
   4861..4938    +  promoter       lacI promoter: lacI
   4939..6021    +  CDS            lacI: lac repressor; lacI; The lac repressor binds to the lac operator to inhibit transcription in E. coli. This inhibition can be relieved by adding lactose or isopropyl-β-D-thiogalactopyranoside (IPTG).
   6034..6055    +  protein_bind   CAP binding site: CAP binding activates transcription in the presence of cAMP. E. coli catabolite activator protein
   6070..6100    +  promoter       lac UV5 promoter: E. coli lac promoter with an "up" mutation
   6104..6126    +  protein_bind   lac operator (fragment): The lac repressor binds to the lac operator to inhibit transcription in E. coli. This inhibition can be relieved by adding lactose or isopropyl-β-D-thiogalactopyranoside (IPTG). lac repressor encoded by lacI
   6144..6317    +  CDS            lacZα: LacZα fragment of β-galactosidase; lacZ fragment
   6624..9272    +  CDS            RPOL_BPT7: Experimental evidence at protein level: Swiss-Prot protein existence level 1. Highly processive DNA-dependent RNA polymerase that catalyzes the transcription of class II and class III viral genes. Recognizes a specific promoter sequence and enters first into an 'abortive phase' where very short transcripts are synthesized and released before proceeding to the processive transcription of long RNA chains. Unwinds the double-stranded DNA to expose the coding strand for templating. Participates in the initiation of viral DNA replication presumably by making primers accessible to the DNA polymerase
   9321..9353    -  rep_origin     f1 ori (fragment): f1 bacteriophage origin of replication; arrow indicates direction of (+) strand synthesis
   9458..9634    -  CDS            AmpR (fragment): β-lactamase; bla; confers resistance to ampicillin, carbenicillin, and related antibiotics
   9705..10049   +  CDS            resD (fragment): REDF_ECOLI - Also known as D. Protein inferred from homology: Swiss-Prot protein existence level 3. Acts as a repressor of transcription and as a site-specific resolvase that cleaves at the RfsF site. From Escherichia coli (strain K12).
  10447..11061   +  rep_origin     oriV: origin of replication for the bacterial F plasmid
  11137..11356   +  rep_origin     ori2: secondary origin of replication for the bacterial F plasmid; also known as oriS
  11447..12202   +  CDS            repE: replication initiation protein for the bacterial F plasmid; repE
  12205..12455   +  misc_feature   incC: incC; incompatibility region of the bacterial F plasmid
  12781..13956   +  CDS            sopA: partitioning protein for the bacterial F plasmid; sopA
  13956..14927   +  CDS            sopB: partitioning protein for the bacterial F plasmid; sopB
  15000..15473   +  misc_feature   sopC: sopC; centromere-like partitioning region of the bacterial F plasmid
  15573..15719   +  CDS            yuaZ (fragment): YUAZ_ECO57 - Protein predicted: Swiss-Prot protein existence level 4. From Escherichia coli O157:H7.
