>Addgene plasmid #158207 | pW17 | addgene full sequence | sequence record 319777 | Addgene NGS Result
ATAACTTCGTATAGCATACATTATACGAAGTTATGATAACCGTATTACCGCCTTTGAGTGAGCTCCACCG
CGGTGGCGGCCGCTCTAGAACTAGTGGATCCCCCGGGCTGCAGGAATTCGATATCAAGCTTATCGATACC
GTCGACCTCGAGGGGGGGCCCGGTACCGAATGATAACAAAATAAACTACTTTTTTAAAAGAATTTTGTGT
TATAATCTATTTATTATTAAGTATTGGGTAATATTTTTTGAAGAGATATTTTGAAAAAGAAAAATTAAAG
CATATTAAACTAATTTCGGAGGTCATTAAAACTATTATTGAAATCATCAAACTCATTATGGATTTAATTT
AAACTTTTTATTTTAGGAGGCAAAAATGTCCAATTTACTGACCGTACACCAAAATTTGCCTGCATTACCG
GTCGATGCAACGAGTGATGAGGTTCGCAAGAACCTGATGGACATGTTCAGGGATCGCCAGGCGTTTTCTG
AGCATACCTGGAAAATGCTTCTGTCCGTTTGCCGGTCGTGGGCGGCATGGTGCAAGTTGAATAACCGGAA
ATGGTTTCCCGCAGAACCTGAAGATGTTCGCGATTATCTTCTATATCTTCAGGCGCGCGGTCTGGCAGTA
AAAACTATCCAGCAACATTTGGGCCAGCTAAACATGCTTCATCGTCGGTCCGGGCTGCCACGACCAAGTG
ACAGCAATGCTGTTTCACTGGTTATGCGGCGGATCCGAAAAGAAAACGTTGATGCCGGTGAACGTGCAAA
ACAGGCTCTAGCGTTCGAACGCACTGATTTCGACCAGGTTCGTTCACTCATGGAAAATAGCGATCGCTGC
CAGGATATACGTAATCTGGCATTTCTGGGGATTGCTTATAACACCCTGTTACGTATAGCCGAAATTGCCA
GGATCAGGGTTAAAGATATCTCACGTACTGACGGTGGGAGAATGTTAATCCATATTGGCAGAACGAAAAC
GCTGGTTAGCACCGCAGGTGTAGAGAAGGCACTTAGCCTGGGGGTAACTAAACTGGTCGAGCGATGGATT
TCCGTCTCTGGTGTAGCTGATGATCCGAATAACTACCTGTTTTGCCGGGTCAGAAAAAATGGTGTTGCCG
CGCCATCTGCCACCAGCCAGCTATCAACTCGCGCCCTGGAAGGGATTTTTGAAGCAACTCATCGATTGAT
TTACGGCGCTAAGGATGACTCTGGTCAGAGATACCTGGCCTGGTCTGGACACAGTGCCCGTGTCGGAGCC
GCGCGAGATATGGCCCGCGCTGGAGTTTCAATACCGGAGATCATGCAAGCTGGTGGCTGGACCAATGTAA
ATATTGTCATGAACTATATCCGTAACCTGGATAGTGAAACAGGGGCAATGGTGCGCCTGCTGGAAGATGG
CGATTAGCCCAGCCCGCCTAATGAGCGGGCTTTTTTTTGAACAAAACTCGAGACAGTAAGACGGGTAAGC
CTGTTGATGATACCGCTGCCTTACTGGGTGCATTAGCCAGTCTGAATGACCTGTCACGGGATAATCCGAA
GTGGTCAGACTGGAAAATCAGAGGGCAGGAACTGCTGAACCTTAACTAGTTCACGCTGCCGCAAGCACTC
AGGGCGCAAGGGCTGCTAAAGGAAGCGGAACACGTAGAAAGCCAGTCCGCAGAAACGGTGCTGACCCCGG
ATGAATGTCAGCTACTGGGCTATCTGGACAAGGGAAAACGCAAGCGCAAAGAGAAAGCAGGTAGCTTGCA
GTGGGCTTACATGGCGATAGCTAGACTGGGCGGTTTTATGGACAGCAAGCGAACCGGAATTGCCAGCTGG
GGCGCCCTCTGGTAAGGTTGGGAAGCCCTGCAAAGTAAACTGGATGGCTTTCTTGCCGCCAAGGATCTGA
TGGCGCAGGGGATCAAGATCTGATCAAGAGACAGGATGAGGATCGTTTCGCATGATTGAACAAGATGGAT
TGCACACAGGTTCTCCGGCCGCTTGGGTGGAGAGGCTATTCGGCTATGACTGGGCACAACAGACAATCGG
CTGCTCTGATGCCGCCGTGTTCCGGCTGTCAGCGCAGGGGCGCCCGGTTCTTTTTGTCAAGACCGACCTG
TCCGGTGCCCTGAATGAACTCCAAGACGAGGCAGCGCGGCTATCGTGGCTGGCCACGACGGGCGTTCCTT
GCGCAGCTGTGCTCGACGTTGTCACTGAAGCGGGAAGGGACTGGCTGCTATTGGGCGAAGTGCCGGGGCA
GGATCTCCTGTCATCTCACCTTGCTCCTGCCGAGAAAGTATCCATCATGGCTGATGCAATGCGGCGGCTG
CATACGCTTGATCCGGCTACCTGCCCATTCGACCACCAAGCGAAACATCGCATCGAGCGAGCACGTACTC
GGATGGAAGCCGGTCTTGTCGATCAGGATGATCTGGACGAAGAGCATCAGGGGCTCGCGCCAGCCGAACT
GTTCGCCAGGCTCAAGGCGCGGATGCCCGACGGCGAGGATCTCGTCGTGACCCATGGCGATGCCTGCTTG
CCGAATATCATGGTGGAAAATGGCCGCTTTTCTGGATTCATCGACTGTGGCCGGCTGGGTGTGGCGGACC
GCTATCAGGACATAGCGTTGGCTACCCGTGATATTGCTGAAGAGCTTGGCGGCGAATGGGCTGACCGCTT
CCTCGTGCTTTACGGTATCGCCGCTCCCGATTCGCAGCGCATCGCCTTCTATCGCCTTCTTGACGAGTTC
TTCTGAGCGGCCCGGGTGAAAGTTGGAACCTCTTACGTGCCGAATAACTTCGTATAATGTGTACTATACG
AAGTTATTCAACGTCTCATTTTCGCCAAAAGTTGGCCCAGGACTTCCCGGTATCAACAGTACTGCGATGA
GTGGCAGGGCGGGGCGTAATTTTTTTAAGGCAGTTATTGGTGCCTAGAAATATTTTATCTGATTAATAAG
ATGATCTTCTTGAGATCGTTTTGGTCTGCGCGTGTCGACGACTCTGGGGTTCGCGACACTGGCAGAGCAT
TACGCCCTGCAGGATGCAATGGGCCGGCCAGACCGGGGACTTATCAGCCAACCTGTTATGTGTTGGGTAA
CGCCAGGGTTTTCCCAGTCACGACGTTGTAAAACGACGGCCAGTGAATTAATTCTTGAAGACGAAAGGGC
CTCGTGATACGCCTATTTTTATAGGTTAATGTCATGATAATAATGGTTTCTTAGAGCTTATCGGCCAGCC
TCGCAGAGCAGGATTCCCGTTGAGCACCGCCAGGTGCGAATAAGGGACAGTGAAGAAGGAACACCCGCTC
GCGGGTGGGCCTACTTCACCTATCCTGCCCGGCTGACGCCGTTGGATACACCAAGGAAAGTCTACACGAA
CCCTTTGGCAAAATCCTGTATATCGTGCGAAAAAGGATGGATATACCGAAAAAATCGCTATAATGACCCC
GAAGCAGGGTTATGCAGCGGGTGAGCGCAACGCAATTAATGTGAGTTAGCTCACTCATTAGGCACCCCAG
GCTTTACACTTTATGCTTCCGGCTCGTATGTTGTGTGGAATTGTGAGCGGATAACAATTTCACACAGGAA
ACACATATGGAAAAAAAGGAATTTCGTGTTTTGATAAAATACTGTTTTCTGAAGGGAAAAAATACAGTGG
AAGCAAAAACTTGGCTTGATAATGAGTTTCCGGACTCTGCCCCAGGGAAATCAACAATAATTGATTGGTA
TGCAAAATTCAAGCGTGGTGAAATGAGCACGGAGGACGGTGAACGCAGTGGACGCCCGAAAGAGGTGGTT
ACCGACGAAAACATCAAAAAAATCCACAAAATGATTTTGAATGACCGTAAAATGAAGTTGATCGAGATAG
CAGAGGCCTTAAAGATATCAAAGGAACGTGTTGGTCATATCATTCATCAATATTTGGATATGCGGAAGCT
CTGTGCAAAATGGGTGCCGCGCGAGCTCACATTTGACCAAAAACAACAACGTGTTGATGATTCTGAGCGG
TGTTTGCAGCTGTTAACTCGTAATACACCCGAGTTTTTCCGTCGATATGTGACAATGGATGAAACATGGC
TCCATCACTACACTCCTGAGTCCAATCGACAGTCGGCTGAGTGGACAGCGACCGGTGAACCGTCTCCGAA
GCGTGGAAAGACTCAAAAGTCCGCTGGCAAAGTAATGGCCTCTGTTTTTTGGGATGCGCATGGAATAATT
TTTATCGATTATCTTGAGAAGGGAAAAACCATCAACAGTGACTATTATATGGCGTTATTGGAGCGTTTGA
AGGTCGAAATCGCGGCAAAACGGCCCCACATGAAGAAGAAAAAAGTGTTGTTCCACCAAGACAACGCACC
GTGCCACAAGTCATTGAGAACGATGGCAAAAATTCATGAATTGGGCTTCGAATTGCTTCCCCACCCGCCG
TATTCTCCAGATCTGGCCCCCAGCGACTTTTTCTTGTTCTCAGACCTCAAAAGGATGCTCGCAGGGAAAA
AATTTGGCTGCAATGAAGAGGTGATCGCCGAAACTGAGGCCTATTTTGAGGCAAAACCGAAGGAGTACTA
CCAAAATGGTATCAAAAAATTGGAAGGTCGTTATAATCGTTGTATCGCTCTTGAAGGGAACTATGTTGAA
TAATAAAAACGAATTTTCACAAAAAAATGTGTTTTTCTTTGTTAGACCGGATCTGCAGAATTCCAGCACA
CTGGCGGCCGTTACTAGATGCATGCTCGAGCGGCCGCCAGTGTGATGGATTGAAAAAGGAAGAGTATGAG
TATTCAACATTTCCGTGTCGCCCTTATTCCCTTTTTTGCGCTCGTCGACAGCGACACACTTGCATCGGAT
GCAGCCCGGTTAACGTGCCGGCACGGCCTGGGTAACCAGGTATTTTGTCCACATAACCGTGCGCAAAATG
TTGTGGATAAGCAGGACACAGCAGCAATCCACAGCAGGCATACAACCGCACACCGAGGTTACTCCGTTCT
ACAGGTTACGACGACATGTCAATACTTGCCCTTGATAGGCATTGATGGAATCGTAGTCTCACGCTGATAG
TCTGATCGACAATACAAGTGGGACCGTGGTCCCAGACCGATAATCAGACCGACAACACGAGTGGGATCGT
GGTCCCAGACTAATAATCAGACCGACGATACGAGTGGGACCGTGGTCCCAGACTAATAATCAGACCGACG
ATACGAGTGGGACCGTGGTYCCAGWCTRATWATCAGACCGACGATACGAGTGGGACCGTGGTCCCAGACT
AATAATCAGACCGACGATACGAGTGGGACCATGGTCCCAGACTAATAATCAGACCGACGATACGAGTGGG
ACCGTGGTCCCAGTCTGATTATCAGACCGACGATACAAGTGGAACAGTGGGCCCAGAGAGAATATTCAGG
CCAGTTATGCTTTCTGGCCTGTAACAAAGGACATTAAGTAAAGACAGATAAACGTAGACTAAAACGTGGT
CGCATCAGGGTGCTGGCTTTTCAAGTTCCTTAAGAATGGCCTCAATTTTCTCTATACACTCAGTTGGAAC
ACGAGACCTGTCCAGGTTAAGCACCATTTTATCGCCCTTATACAATACTGTCGCTCCAGGAGCAAACTGA
TGTCGTGAGCTTAAACTAGTTCTTGATGCAGATGACGTTTTAAGCACAGAAGTTAAAAGAGTGATAACTT
CTTCAGCTTCAAATATCACCCCAGCTTTTTTCTGCTCATGAAGGTTAGATGCCTGCTGCTTAAGTAATTC
CTCTTTATCTGTAAAGGCTTTTTGAAGTGCATCACCTGACCGGGCAGATAGTTCACCGGGGTGAGAAAAA
AGAGCAACAACTGATTTAGGCAATTTGGCGGTGTTGATACAGCGGGTAATAATCTTACGTGAAATATTTT
CCGCATCAGCCAGCGCAGAAATATTTCCAGCAAATTCATTCTGCAATCGGCTTGCATAACGCTGACCACG
TTCATAAGCACTTGTTGGGCGATAATCGTTACCCAATCTGGATAATGCAGCCATCTGCTCATCATCCAGC
TCGCCAACCAGAACACGATAATCACTTTCGGTAAGTGCAGCAGCTTTACGACGGCGACTCCCATCGGCAA
TTTCTATGACACCAGATACTCTTCGACCGAACGCCGGTGTCTGTTGACCAGTCAGTAGAAAAGAAGGGAT
GAGATCATCCAGTGCGTCCTCAGTAAGCAGCTCCTGGTCACGTTCATTACCTGACCATACCCGAGAGGTC
TTCTCAACACTATCACCCCGGAGCACTTCAAGAGTAAACTTCACATCCCGACCACATACAGGCAAAGTAA
TGGCATTACCGCGAGCCATTACTCCTACGCGCGCAATTAACGAATCCACCATCGGGGCAGCTGGTGTCGA
TAACGAAGTATCTTCAACCGGTTGAGTATTGAGCGTATGTTTTGGAATAACAGGCGCACGCTTCATTATC
TAATCTCCCAGCGTGGTTTAATCAGACGATCGAAAATTTCATTGCAGACAGGTTCCCAAATAGAAAGAGC
ATTTCTCCAGGCACCAGTTGAAGAGCGTTGATCAATGGCCTGTTCAAAAACAGTTCTCATCCGGATCTGA
CCTTTACCAACTTCATCCGTTTCACGTACAACATTTTTTAGAACCATGCTTCCCCAGGCATCCCGAATTT
GCTCCTCCATCCACGGGGACTGAGAGCCATTACTATTGCTGTATTTGGTAAGCAAAATACGTACATCAGG
CTCGAACCCTTTAAGATCAACGTTCTTGAGCAGATCACGAAGCATATCGAAAAACTGCAGTGCGGAGGTG
TAGTCAAACAACTCAGCAGGCGTGGGAACAATCAGCACATCAGCAGCACATACGACATTAATCGTGCCGA
TACCCAGGTTAGGCGCGCTGTCAATAACTATGACATCATAGTCATGAGCAACAGTTTCAATGGCCAGTCG
GAGCATCAGGTGTGGATCGGTGGGCAGTTTACCTTCATCAAATTTGCCCATTAACTCAGTTTCAATACGG
TGCAGAGCCAGACAGGAAGGAATAATGTCAAGCCCCGGCCAGCAAGTGGGCTTTATTGCATAAGTGACAT
CGTCCTTTTCCCCAAGATAGAAAGGCAGGAGAGTGTCTTCTGCATGAATATGAAGATCTGGTACCCATCC
GTGATACATTGAGGCTGTTCCCTGGGGGTCGTTACCTTCCACGAGCAAAACACGTAGCCCCTTCAGAGCC
AGATCCTGAGCAAGATGAACAGAAACTGAGGTTTTATAAACGCCACCTTTATGGGCAGCAACCCCGATCA
CCGGTGGAAATACGTCTTCAGCACGTCGCAATCGCGTACCAAACACATCACGCATATGATTAGTTTGTTC
AATTGTATAACCAACACGTTGCTCAACCCGTCCTCGAATTTCCATATCCGGGTGCGGTAGTCGCCCTGCT
TTCTCGGCATCTCTGATAGCCTGAGAAGAAACCCCAACTAAATCCGCTGCTTCACCTATTCTCCAGCGCC
GGGTTATTTTCCTCGCTTCCGGGCTGTCATCATTAAACTGTGCAATGGCGATAGCCTTCGTCATTTCATG
ACCAGCGTTTATGCACTGGTTAAGTGTTTCCATGAGTTTCATTCTGAACATCCTTTAATCATTGCTTTGC
GTTTTTTTATTAAATCTTGCAATTTACTGCAAAGCAACAACAAAATCGCAAAGTCATCAAAAAACCGCAA
AGTTGTTTAAAATAAGAGCAACACTACAAAAGGAGATAAGAAGAGCACATACCTCAGTCACTTATTATCA
CTAGCGCTCGCCGCAGCCGTGTAACCGAGCATAGCGAGCGAACTGGCGAGGAAGCAAAGAAGAACTGTTC
TGTCAGATAGCTCTTACGCTCAGCGCAAGAAGAAATATCCACCGTGGGAAAAACTCCAGGTAGAGGTACA
CACGCGGATAGCCAATTCAGAGTAATAAACTGTGATAATCAACCCTCATCAATGATGACGAACTAACCCC
CGATATCAAGTCACATGACGAAGGGAAAGAGAAGGAAATCAACTGTGACAAACTGCCCTCAAATTTGGCT
TCCTTAAAAATTACAGTTCAAAAAGTATGAGAAAATCCATGCAGGCTGAAGGAAACAGCAAAACTGTGAC
AAATTACCCTCAGTAGGTCAGAACAAATGTGACGAACCACCCTCAAATCTGTGACAGATAACCCTCAGAC
TATCCTGTCGTCATGGAAGTGATATCGCGGAAGGAAAATACGATATGAGTCGTCTGGCGGCCTTTCTTTT
TCTCAATGTATGAGAGGCGCATTGGAGTTCTGCTGTTGATCTCATTAACACAGACCTGCAGGAAGCGGCG
GCGGAAGTCAGGCATACGCTGGTAACTTTGAGGCAGCTGGTAACGCTCTATGATCCAGTCGATTTTCAGA
GAGACGATGCCTGAGCCATCCGGCTTACGATACTGACACAGGGATTCGTATAAACGCATGGCATACGGAT
TGGTGATTTCTTTTGTTTCACTAAGCCGAAACTGCGTAAACCGGTTCTGTAACCCGATAAAGAAGGGAAT
GAGATATGGGTTGATATGTACACTGTAAAGCCCTCTGGATGGACTGTGCGCACGTTTGATAAACCAAGGA
AAAGATTCATAGCCTTTTTCATCGCCGGCATCCTCTTCAGGGCGATAAAAAACCACTTCCTTCCCCGCGA
AACTCTTCAATGCCTGCCGTATATCCTTACTGGCTTCCGCAGAGGTCAATCCGAATATTTCAGCATATTT
AGCAACATGGATCTCGCAGATACCGTCATGTTCCTGTAGGGTGCCATCAGATTTTCTGATCTGGTCAACG
AACAGATACAGCATACGTTTTTGATCCCGGGAGAGACTATATGCCGCCTCAGTGAGGTCGTTTGACTGGA
CGATTCGCGGGCTATTTTTACGTTTCTTGTGATTGATAACCGCTGTTTCCGCCATGACAGATCCATGTGA
AGTGTGACAAGTTTTTAGATTGTCACACTAAATAAAAAAGAGTCAATAAGCAGGGATAACTTTGTGAAAA
AACAGCTTCTTCTGAGGGCAATTTGTCACAGGGTTAAGGGCAATTTGTCACAGACAGGACTGTCATTTGA
GGGTGATTTGTCACACTGAAAGGGCAATTTGTCACAACACCTTCTCTAGAACCAGCATGGATAAAGGCCT
ACAAGGCGCTCTAAAAAAGAAGATCTAAAAACTATAAAAAAAATAATTATAAAAATATCCCCGTGGATAA
GTGGATAACCCCAAGGGAAGTTTTTTCAGGCATCGTGTGTAAGCAGAATATATAAGTGCTGTTCCCTGGT
GCTTCCTCGCTCACTCGACCGGGAGGGTTCGAGAAGGGGGGGCACCCCCCTTCGGCGTGCGCGGTCACGC
GCACAGGGCGCAGCCCTGGTTAAAAACAAGGTTTATAAATATTGGTTTAAAAGCAGGTTAAAAGACAGGT
TAGCGGTGGCCGAAAAACGGGCGGAAACCCTTGCAAATGCTGGATTTTCTGCCTGTGGACAGCCCCTCAA
ATGTCAATAGGTGCGCCCCTCATCTGTCAGCACTCTGCCCCTCAAGTGTCAAGGATCGCGCCCCTCATCT
GTCAGTAGTCGCGCCCCTCAAGTGTCAATACCGCAGGGCACTTATCCCCAGGCTTGTCCACATCATCTGT
GGGAAACTCGCGTAAAATCAGGCGTTTTCGCCGATTTGCGAGGCTGGCCAGCTCCACGTCGCCGGCCGAA
ATCGAGCCTGCCCCTCATCTGTCAACGCCGCGCCGGGTGAGTCGGCCCCTCAAGTGTCAACGTCCGCCCC
TCATCTGTCAGTGAGGGCCAAGTTTTCCGCGAGGTATCCACAACGCCGGCGGCCGGCCGCGGTGTCTCGC
ACACGGCTTCGACGGCGTTTCTGGCGCGTTTGCAGGGCCATAGACGGCCGCCAGCCCAGCGGCGAGGGCA
ACCAGCCGAGGGCTTCGCCCTGTCGCTCGACTGCGGCGAGCACTACTGGCTGTAAAAGGACAGACCACAT
CATGGTTCTGTGTTCATTAGGTTGTTCTGTCCATTGCTGACATAATCCGCTCCACTTCAACGTAACACCG
CACGAAGATTTCTATTGTTCCTGAAGGCATATTCAAATCGTTTTCGTTACCGCTTGCAGGCATCATGACA
GAACACTACTTCCTATAAACGCTACACAGGCTCCTGAGATTAATAATGCGGATCTCTACGATAATGGGAG
ATTTTCCCGACTGTTTCGTTCGCTTCTCAGTGGATAACAGCCAGCTTCTCTGTTTAACAGACAAAAACAG
CATATCCACTCAGTTCCACATTTCCATATAAAGGCCAAGGCATTTATTCTCAGGATAATTGTTTCAGCAT
CGCAACCGCATCAGACTCCGGCATCGCAAACTGCACCCGGTGCCGGGCAGCCACATCCAGCGCAAAAACC
TTCGTGTAGACTTCCGTTGAACTGATGGACTTATGTCCCATCAGGCTTTGCAGAACTTTCAGCGGTATAC
CGGCATACAGCATGTGCATCGCATAGGAATGGCGGAACGTATGTGGTGTGACCGGAACAGAGAACGTCAC
ACCGTCAGCAGCAGCGGCGGCAACCGCCTCCCCAATCCAGGTCCTGACCGTTCTGTCCGTCACTTCCCAG
ATCCGCGCTTTCTCTGTCCTTCCTGTGCGACGGTTACGCCGCTCCATGAGCTTATCGCGAATAAATACCT
GTGACGGAAGATCACTTCGCAGAATAAATAAATCCTGGTGTCCCTGTGCATTTTGCCTTCCTGTTTTTGC
TCACCCAGAAACGCTGGTGAAAGTAAAAGATGCTGAAGATCAGTTGGGTGCACGAGTGGGTTACATCGAA
CTGGATCTCAACAGCGGTAAGATCCTTGAGAGTTTTCGCCCCGAAGAACGTTTTCCAATGATGAGCACTT
TTAAAGTTCTGCTAACAGGTTGGCTGATAAGTCCCCGGTCTGACACATAGATGGCGTCGCTAGTATTAAA
TGCATATTATTTTTATATAGTACCAACCTTCAAATGATTCCCAGATCTCAAACTGGAACAACACTCAACC
CTATCTCGGTCGCGACCACACCCGTCCTGTGGATCCGGAGTCGTATTGATTTGGCGTTACGCGAACGCGA
AGTCCGACTCTAAGATGTCACGGAGGTTCAAGTTACCTTTAGCCGGAAGTGCTGGCATTTTGTCCAATTG
AGACTCGTGCAACTGGTCAGCGAACTGGTCGTAGAAATCAGCCAGTACATCACAAGACTCATATGTGTCA
ACCATAGTTTCGCGCACTGCTTTGAACAGGTTCGCAGCGTCAGCCGGAATGGTACCGAAGGAGTCGTGAA
TCAGTGCAAAAGATTCGATTCCGTACTTCTCGTGTGCCCACACTACAGTCTTACGAAGGTGGCTACCGTC
TTGGCTGTGTACAAAGTTAGGAGCGATACCAGACTCCTGTTTGTGTGCATCAATCTCGCTATCTTTGTTG
GTGTTAATGGTAGGCTGTAAGCGGAACTGACCGAGGAACATCAGGTTCAAGCGCGTCTGAATAGGCTTCT
TGTATTCCTGCCACACAGGGAAACCATCAGGAGTTACCCAATGCACAGCGCAACGCTTGCGAAGAATCTC
TCCAGTCTTCTTATCTTTGACCTCAGCAGCCAGCAGCTTAGCAGCAGACTTAAGCCAGTTCATTGCTTCA
ACCGCAGCTACCACCGTCACGCTCACAGATTCCCAAATCAGCTTAGCCATGTATCCAGCAGCCTGATTCG
GCTGAGTGAACATCAGACCCTTGCCGGAATCAATAGCTGGCTGAATGGTATCTTCCAGCACTTGTTGACG
GAAGCCGAACTCTTTGGACCCGTAAGCCAGCGTCATGACTGAACGCTTAGTCACACTGCGAGTAACACCG
TAAGCCAGCCATTGACCAGCCAGTGCCTTAGTGCCCAGCTTGACTTTCTCAGAGATTTCACCAGTGTTCT
CATCGGTCACGGTAACTACTTCGTTATCGGTCCCATTGATTGCGTCTGCTTGTAGAATCTCGTTGACTTT
CTTAGCAACAATCCCGTAGATGTCCTGAACGGTTTCACTAGGAAGCAAGTTAACCGCGCGACCACCTACC
TCATCTCGGAGCATCGCGGAGAAGTGCTGGATGCCAGAGCAAGACCCGTCAAACGCCAGCGGAAGGGAGC
AGTTATAGCTCAGGCCGTGGTGCTGTACCCCAGCGTACTCAAAGCAGAACGCAAGGAAGCAGAACGGAGA
ATCTTGCTCAGCCCACCAAGTGTTCTCCAGTGGAGACTTAGCGCAAGCCATGATGTTCTCGTGGTTTTCC
TCAATGAACTTGATGCGCTCTGGGAACGGAACCTTATCGACACCCGCACAGTTTGCACCGTGGATTTTCA
GCCAGTAGTAACCTTCCTTACCGATTGGTTTACCTTTCGCCAGCGTAAGCAGTCCTTTGGTCATATCGTT
ACCTTGCGGGTTGAACATTGACACAGCGTAAACACGACCGCGCCAGTCCATGTTGTAAGGGAACCAGATG
GCCTTATGGTTAGCAAACTTATTGGCTTGCTCAAGCATGAACTCAAGGCTGATACGGCGAGACTTGCGAG
CCTTGTCCTTGCGGTACACAGCAGCGGCAGCACGTTTCCACGCGGTGAGAGCCTCAGGATTCATGTCGAT
GTCTTCCGGTTTCATCGGGAGTTCTTCACGCTCAATCGCAGGGATGTCCTCGACCGGACAATGCTTCCAC
TTGGTGATTACGTTGGCGACCGCTAGGACTTTCTTGTTGATTTTCCATGCGGTGTTTTGCGCAATGTTAA
TCGCTTTGTACACCTCAGGCATGTAAACGTCTTCGTAGCGCATCAGTGCTTTCTTACTGTGAGTACGCAC
CAGCGCCAGAGGACGACGACCGTTAGCCCAATAGCCACCACCAGTAATGCCAGTCCACGGCTTAGGAGGA
ACTACGCAAGGTTGGAACATCGGAGAGATGCCAGCCAGCGCACCTGCACGGGTTGCGATAGCCTCAGCGT
ATTCAGGTGCGAGTTCGATAGTCTCAGAGTCTTGACCTACTACGCCAGCATTTTGGCGGTGTAAGCTAAC
CATTCCGGTTGACTCAATGAGCATCTCGATGCAGCGTACTCCTACATGAATAGAGTCTTCCTTATGCCAC
GAAGACCACGCCTCGCCACCGAGTAGACCCTTAGAGAGCATGTCAGCCTCGACAACTTGCATAAATGCTT
TCTTGTAGACGTGCCCTACGCGCTTGTTGAGTTGTTCCTCAACGTTTTTCTTGAAGTGCTTAGCTTCAAG
GTCACGGATACGACCGAAGCGAGCCTCGTCCTCAATGGCCCGACCGATTGCGCTTGCTACAGCCTGAACG
GTTGTATTGTCAGCACTGGTTAGGCAAGCCAGAGTGGTCTTAATGGTGATGTACGCTACGGCTTCCGGCT
TGATTTCTTGCAGGAACTGGAAGGCTGTCGGGCGCTTGCCGCGCTTAGCTTTCACTTCCTCAAACCAGTC
GTTGATGCGTGCAATCATCTTAGGGAGTAGGGTAGTGATGAGAGGCTTGGCGGCAGCGTTATCCGCAACC
TCACCAGCTTTAAGTTGACGCTCAAACATCTTGCGGAAGCGTGCTTCACCCATCTCGTAAGACTCATGCT
CAAGGGCCAACTGTTCGCGAGCTAAACGCTCACCGTAATGGTCAGCCAGAGTGTTGAACGGGATAGCAGC
CAGTTCGATGTCAGAGAAGTCGTTCTTAGCGATGTTAATCGTGTTCATTTAGTGCCTCTTCCAGTTAGTA
AATCCGGATCAGATCCCGACGCCATCAAAAATAATTCGCGTCTGGCCTTCCTGTAGCCAGCTTTCATCAA
CATTAAATGTGAGCGAGTAACAACCCGTCGGATTCTCCGTGGGAACAAACGGCGGATTGACCGTAATGGG
ATAGGTCACGTTGGTGTAGATGGGCGCATCGTAACCGTGCATCTGCCAGTTTGAGGGGACGACGACAGTA
TCGGCCTCAGGAAGATCGCACTCCAGCCAGCTTTCCGGCACCGCTTCTGGTGCCGGAAACCAGGCAAAGC
GCCATTCGCCATTCAGGCTGCGCAACTGTTGGGAAGGGCGATCGGTGCGGGCCTCTTCGCTATTACGCCA
GCTGGCGAAAGGGGGATGTGCTGCAAGGCGATTAAGTTGGGTAACGCCAGGGTTTTCCCAGTCACGACGT
TGTAAAACGACGGCCAGTGAATCCGTAATCATGGTCATAGCTGTTTCCTGTGTGAAATTGTTATCCGCTC
ACAATTCCACACATTATACGAGCCGGAAGCATAAAGTGTAAAGCCTGGGGTGCCTAATGAGTGAGCTAAC
TTACATTAATTGCGTTGCGCTCACTGCCCGCTTTCCAGTCGGGAAACCTGTCGTGCCAGCTGCATTAATG
AATCGGCCAACGCGCGGGGAGAGGCGGTTTGCGTATTGGGCGCCAGGGTGGTTTTTCTTTTCACCAGTGA
GACGGGCAACAGCTGATTGCCCTTCACCGCCTGGCCCTGAGAGAGTTGCAGCAAGCGGTCCACGCTGGTT
TGCCCCAGCAGGCGAAAATCCTGTTTGATGGTGGTTAACGGCGGGATATAACATGAGCTGTCTTCGGTAT
CGTCGTATCCCACTACCGAGATATCCGCACCAACGCGCAGCCCGGACTCGGTAATGGCGCGCATTGCGCC
CAGCGCCATCTGATCGTTGGCAACCAGCATCGCAGTGGGAACGATGCCCTCATTCAGCATTTGCATGGTT
TGTTGAAAACCGGACATGGCACTCCAGTCGCCTTCCCGTTCCGCTATCGGCTGAATTTGATTGCGAGTGA
GATATTTATGCCAGCCAGCCAGACGCAGACGCGCCGAGACAGAACTTAATGGGCCCGCTAACAGCGCGAT
TTGCTGGTGACCCAATGCGACCAGATGCTCCACGCCCAGTCGCGTACCGTCTTCATGGGAGAAAATAATA
CTGTTGATGGGTGTCTGGTCAGAGACATCAAGAAATAACGCCGGAACATTAGTGCAGGCAGCTTCCACAG
CAATGGCATCCTGGTCATCCAGCGGATAGTTAATGATCAGCCCACTGACGCGTTGCGCGAGAAGATTGTG
CACCGCCGCTTTACAGGCTTCGACGCCGCTTCGTTCTACCATCGACACCACCACGCTGGCACCCAGTTGA
TCGGCGCGAGATTTAATCGCCGCGACAATTTGCGACGGCGCGTGCAGGGCCAGACTGGAGGTGGCAACGC
CAATCAGCAACGACTGTTTGCCCGCCAGTTGTTGTGCCACGCGGTTGGGAATGTAATTCAGCTCCGCCAT
CGCCGCTTCCACTTTTTCCCGCGTTTTCGCAGAAACGTGGCTGGCCTGGTTCACCACGCGGGAAACGGTC
TGATAAGAGACACCGGCATACTCTGCGACATCGTATAACGTTACTGGTTTCACATTCACCACCCTGAATT
GACTCTCTTCCGGGCGCTATCATGCCATACCGCGAAAGGTTTTGCGCCATTCGATGGTGTCCGGGATCTG
GATCCTCTACGCCGGACGCATCGTGCAAAGCCTCGCAATCCAGTGCAAAGG
Features (pLannotate 1.2.2; 34 found; start..end, strand, type, name):
      1..34      +  protein_bind   loxP: Cre-mediated recombination occurs in the 8-bp core sequence (GCATACAT). Cre recombinase
     35..64      +  rep_origin     RSF ori (fragment): Plasmids containing the RSF 1030 origin of replication can be propagated in E. coli cells that contain additional plasmids with compatible origins.
     60..167     +  misc_feature   MCS: pBluescript multiple cloning site
    376..1407    +  CDS            Cre: site-specific recombinase Cre is a site-specific recombinase from bacteriophage P1. Recombination occurs at loxP sequences.
   1590..1910    +  CDS            tnpA (fragment): TN5P_ECOLX - Also known as tnp. Experimental evidence at protein level: Swiss-Prot protein existence level 1. Mediates transposition of transposon Tn5 by a 'cut and paste' mechanism. First, the monomeric transposase binds the 19 bp inverted DNA repeats flanking the transposon. Then, dimerization of the DNA- bound transposase creates a synaptic DNA complex. After nicking of the first DNA strand, excision of the transposon proceeds through a series of intermediates. The transposase then mediates the insertion of the transposon at a new site by strand transfer. The activity of the wild- type tran
   1942..2736    +  CDS            NeoR/KanR: aminoglycoside phosphotransferase from Tn5; aph(3')-II (or nptII); confers resistance to neomycin, kanamycin, and G418 (Geneticin®)
   2745..2773    -  promoter       cat promoter (fragment): promoter of the E. coli cat gene encoding chloramphenicol acetyltransferase
   2774..2807    -  protein_bind   lox5171: Cre-mediated recombination occurs in the 8-bp core sequence (GTACACAT). lox5171 sites are compatible with each other, but incompatible with loxP or loxN sites (Lee and Saito, 1988). Cre recombinase
   2854..2889    +  CDS            CmR (fragment): chloramphenicol acetyltransferase; cat; confers resistance to chloramphenicol
   2950..2973    +  rep_origin     p15A ori (fragment): Plasmids containing the medium-copy-number p15A origin of replication can be propagated in E. coli cells that contain a second plasmid with the ColE1 origin.
   3072..3128    -  CDS            lacZα (fragment): LacZα fragment of β-galactosidase; lacZ fragment
   3212..3320    -  oriT           oriT: incP origin of transfer
   3467..3488    +  protein_bind   CAP binding site: CAP binding activates transcription in the presence of cAMP. E. coli catabolite activator protein
   3503..3533    +  promoter       lac promoter: promoter for the E. coli lac operon
   3537..3559    +  protein_bind   lac operator (fragment): The lac repressor binds to the lac operator to inhibit transcription in E. coli. This inhibition can be relieved by adding lactose or isopropyl-β-D-thiogalactopyranoside (IPTG). lac repressor encoded by lacI
   4756..4800    +  CDS            AmpR (fragment): β-lactamase; bla; confers resistance to ampicillin, carbenicillin, and related antibiotics
   4802..4948    -  CDS            yuaZ (fragment): YUAZ_ECO57 - Protein predicted: Swiss-Prot protein existence level 4. From Escherichia coli O157:H7.
   5047..5392    -  misc_feature   sopC (fragment): sopC; centromere-like partitioning region of the bacterial F plasmid
   5465..6436    -  CDS            sopB: partitioning protein for the bacterial F plasmid; sopB
   6436..7611    -  CDS            sopA: partitioning protein for the bacterial F plasmid; sopA
   7937..8187    -  misc_feature   incC: incC; incompatibility region of the bacterial F plasmid
   8190..8945    -  CDS            repE: replication initiation protein for the bacterial F plasmid; repE
   9036..9255    -  rep_origin     ori2: secondary origin of replication for the bacterial F plasmid; also known as oriS
   9331..9945    -  rep_origin     oriV: origin of replication for the bacterial F plasmid
  10343..10687   -  CDS            resD (fragment): REDF_ECOLI - Also known as D. Protein inferred from homology: Swiss-Prot protein existence level 3. Acts as a repressor of transcription and as a site-specific resolvase that cleaves at the RfsF site. From Escherichia coli (strain K12).
  10758..10934   +  CDS            AmpR (fragment): β-lactamase; bla; confers resistance to ampicillin, carbenicillin, and related antibiotics
  11039..11071   +  rep_origin     f1 ori (fragment): f1 bacteriophage origin of replication; arrow indicates direction of (+) strand synthesis
  11120..13768   -  CDS            RPOL_BPT7: Experimental evidence at protein level: Swiss-Prot protein existence level 1. Highly processive DNA-dependent RNA polymerase that catalyzes the transcription of class II and class III viral genes. Recognizes a specific promoter sequence and enters first into an 'abortive phase' where very short transcripts are synthesized and released before proceeding to the processive transcription of long RNA chains. Unwinds the double-stranded DNA to expose the coding strand for templating. Participates in the initiation of viral DNA replication presumably by making primers accessible to the DNA polymerase
  14075..14248   -  CDS            lacZα: LacZα fragment of β-galactosidase; lacZ fragment
  14266..14288   -  protein_bind   lac operator (fragment): The lac repressor binds to the lac operator to inhibit transcription in E. coli. This inhibition can be relieved by adding lactose or isopropyl-β-D-thiogalactopyranoside (IPTG). lac repressor encoded by lacI
  14292..14322   -  promoter       lac UV5 promoter: E. coli lac promoter with an "up" mutation
  14337..14358   -  protein_bind   CAP binding site: CAP binding activates transcription in the presence of cAMP. E. coli catabolite activator protein
  14371..15453   -  CDS            lacI: lac repressor; lacI; The lac repressor binds to the lac operator to inhibit transcription in E. coli. This inhibition can be relieved by adding lactose or isopropyl-β-D-thiogalactopyranoside (IPTG).
  15454..15531   -  promoter       lacI promoter: lacI
