[The description below was written by a language model from this plasmid's Addgene catalogue record and pLannotate feature annotations shown in this document.]
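Description:
pW17 is a low-copy bacterial plasmid, built on the pKMW2 backbone, that delivers a two-lox "landing pad" into bacterial chromosomes as the first step of CRAGE, a method used to introduce and activate biosynthetic gene clusters in undomesticated bacteria. Both sequence records (about 15.6 to 15.7 kb) show F-plasmid maintenance functions: oriV and ori2/oriS, the repE initiator, incC and the sopA/sopB/sopC partitioning system. These are consistent with the low copy number listed. Selection is with kanamycin through the Tn5-derived NeoR/KanR gene. An incP oriT allows the plasmid to be mobilised by conjugation from an E. coli donor into recipient strains.

The payload is a cassette bounded by loxP on one side and lox5171 on the other, containing the Cre recombinase gene and the kanamycin marker. Because these two lox variants recombine only with matching sites, Cre can later swap the intervening DNA for a donor fragment flanked by the same pair of sites, giving directional cassette exchange at the integrated locus. The catalogue entry states that mariner inverted repeats and a mariner transposase are present to insert the pad into the genome. The automated annotation does not label either one, although an unannotated stretch of roughly 1.2 kb downstream of a lac promoter and operator may hold the transposase.

The feature tables also show a lacI gene and a lacUV5 promoter/operator upstream of lacZα and T7 RNA polymerase, an IPTG-inducible module that the catalogue fields do not mention. Without annotated inverted repeats, it cannot be determined whether this module lies inside the transposed segment. The remaining short AmpR, CmR, p15A, RSF and f1 hits are fragments rather than functional elements. The sequenced record is slightly shorter than the depositor's, with sopC annotated only as a fragment.
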