Addgene plasmid #158207: pW17
Purpose: 2lox landing pad plasmid with mariner transposon and transposase used for CRAGE
Depositing lab: Yasuo Yoshikuni. Depositing organization: Lawrence Berkeley National Laboratory. Publication: CRAGE enables rapid activation of biosynthetic gene clusters in undomesticated bacteria. Wang G, Zhao Z, Ke J, Engel Y, Shi YM, Robinson D, Bingol K, Zhang Z, Bowen B, Louie K, Wang B, Evans R, Miyamoto Y, Cheng K, Kosina S, De Raad M, Silva L, Luhrs A, Lubbe A, Hoyt DW, Francavilla C, Otani H, Deutsch S, Washton NM, Rubin EM, Mouncey NJ, Visel A, Northen T, Cheng JF, Bode HB, Yoshikuni Y. Nat Microbiol. 2019 Dec;4(12):2498-2510. doi: 10.1038/s41564-019-0573-8. Epub 2019 Oct 14. PubMed 31611640.
Backbone
  Vector backbone: pKMW2
Growth in bacteria
  Bacterial resistance: Kanamycin, 50 μg/mL
  Growth temperature: 37°C
  Growth strain: Top10
  Copy number: Low Copy
Gene/Insert
  Gene/Insert name: loxP/Cre/KmR/Lox5171/Mariner IR oriT/transposase
Terms and licenses: Academic/Nonprofit Terms; Industry Terms: Not Available to Industry
How to cite: pW17 was a gift from Yasuo Yoshikuni (Addgene plasmid # 158207 ; http://n2t.net/addgene:158207 ; RRID:Addgene_158207)
